>Addgene plasmid #190391 | JAB2618 | addgene full sequence | sequence record 387107 | Addgene NGS Result
GTTGGCTGGCTGGTGGCAGGATATATTGTGGTGTAAACAAATTGACGCTTAGACAACTTAATAACACATT
GCGGACGTTTTTAATGTAATCAGCTTGCATGCCGGTCGATCTAGTAACATAGATGACACCGCGCGCGATA
ATTTATCCTAGTTTGCGCGCTATATTTTGTTTTCTATCGCGTATTAAATGTATAATTGCGGGACTCTAAT
CATAAAAACCCATCTCATAAATAACGTCATGCATTACATGTTAATTATTACATGCTTAACGTAATTCAAC
AGAAATTATATGATAATCATCGCAAGACCGGCAACAGGATTCAATCTTAAGAAACTTTATTGCCAAATGT
TTGAACGATCTGCTTGACTCTAGGGGTCATCAGATTTCGGTGACGGGCAGGACCGGACGGGGCGGCACCG
GCAGGCTGAAGTCCAGCTGCCAGAAACCCACGTCATGCCAGTTCCCGTGCTTGAAGCCGGCCGCCCGCAG
CATGCCGCGGGGGGCATATCCGAGCGCCTCGTGCATGCGCACGCTCGGGTCGTTGGGCAGCCCGATGACA
GCGACCACGCTCTTGAAGCCCTGTGCCTCCAGGGACTTCAGCAGGTGGGTGTAGAGCGTGGAGCCCAGTC
CCGTCCGCTGGTGGCGGGGGGACACGTACACGGTCGACTCGGCCGTCCAGTCGTAGGCGTTGCGTGCCTT
CCAGGGACCCGCGTAGGCGATGCCGGCGACCTCGCCGTCCACCTCGGCGACGAGCCAGGGATAGCGCTCC
CGCAGACGGACGAGGTCGTCCGTCCACTCCTGCGGTTCCTGCGGCTCGGTACGGAAGTTGACCGTGCTTG
TCTCGATGTAGTGGTTGACGATGGTGCAGACCGCCGGCATGTCCGCCTCGGTGGCACGGCGGATGTCGGC
CGGGCGTCGTTCTGGGCTCATGGTAGATCCCCTCGATCGAGTTGAGAGTGAATATGAGACTCTAATTGGA
TACCGAGGGGAATTTATGGAACGTCAGTGGAGCATTTTTGACAAGAAATATTTGCTAGCTGATAGTGACC
TTAGGCGACTTTTGAACGCGCAATAATGGTTTCTGACGTATGTGCTTAGCTCATTAAACTCCAGAAACCC
GCGGCTCAGTGGCTCCTTCAACGTTGCGGTTCTGTCAGTTCCAAACGTAAAACGGCTTGTCCCGCGTCAT
CGGCGGGGGTCATAACGTGACTCCCTTAATTCTCCGCTCATGATCGATAACATGTCGACTATCGGACGAG
CTCAAAGTTTAACGTGTGAAGACGTGCTTCTAATGTAGTTTAAACTGAAGGCGGGAAACGACAATCTGAT
CCAAGCTCAAGCTAAGCTTGCATGCCTGCAGGATATCGTGGATCCAAGCTTGCCACGTGCCGCCACGTGC
CGCCACGTGCCGCCACGTGCCTCTAGAGGATCCATCTCCACTGACGTAAGGGATGACGCACAATCCCACT
ATCCTTCGCAAGACCCTTCCTCTATATAAGGAAGTTCATTTCATTTGGAGAGGACACGCTGGGATCCCCA
CCATGAAACCAGTAACGTTATACGATGTCGCAGAGTATGCCGGTGTCTCTTATCAGACCGTTTCCCGCGT
GGTGAACCAGGCCAGCCACGTTTCTGCGAAAACGCGGGAAAAAGTGGAAGCGGCGATGGCGGAGCTGAAT
TACATTCCCAACCGCGTGGCACAACAACTGGCGGGCAAACAGTCGTTGCTGATTGGCGTTGCCACCTCCA
GTCTGGCCCTGCACGCGCCGTCGCAAATTGTCGCGGCGATTAAATCTCGCGCCGATCAACTGGGTGCCAG
CGTGGTGGTGTCGATGGTAGAACGAAGCGGCGTCGAAGCCTGTAAAGCGGCGGTGCACAATCTTCTCGCG
CAACGCGTCAGTGGGCTGATCATTAACTATCCGCTGGATGACCAGGATGCCATTGCTGTGGAAGCTGCCT
GCACTAATGTTCCGGCGTTATTTCTTGATGTCTCTGACCAGACACCCATCAACAGTATTATTTTCTCCCA
TGAGGACGGTACGCGACTGGGCGTGGAGCATCTGGTCGCATTGGGTCACCAGCAAATCGCGCTGTTAGCG
GGCCCATTAAGTTCTGTCTCGGCGCGTCTGCGTCTGGCTGGCTGGCATAAATATCTCACTCGCAATCAAA
TTCAGCCGATAGCGGAACGGGAAGGCGACTGGAGTGCCATGTCCGGTTTTCAACAAACCATGCAAATGCT
GAATGAGGGCATCGTTCCCACTGCGATGCTGGTTGCCAACGATCAGATGGCGCTGGGCGCAATGCGCGCC
ATTACCGAGTCCGGGCTGCGCGTTGGTGCGGATATCTCGGTAGTGGGATACGACGATACCGAAGATAGCT
CATGTTATATCCCGCCGTTAACCACCATCAAACAGGATTTTCGCCTGCTGGGGCAAACCAGCGTGGACCG
CTTGCTGCAACTCTCTCAGGGCCAGGCGGTGAAGGGCAATCAGCTGTTGCCAGTCTCACTGGTGAAAAGA
AAAACCACCCTGGCGCCCAATACGCAAACCGCCTCTCCCCGCGCGTTGGCCGATTCATTAATGCAGCTGG
CACGACAGGTTTCCCGACTGGAAAGCGGGCAGGGAGGAGGTGCCCCCCCGACCGACGTCAGCCTGGGGGA
CGAGCTCCACTTAGACGGCGAGGACGTGGCGATGGCGCATGCCGACGCGCTAGACGATTTCGATCTGGAC
ATGTTGGGGGACGGGGATTCCCCGGGGCCGGGATTTACCCCCCACGACTCCGCCCCCTACGGCGCTCTGG
ATACGGCCGACTTCGAGTTTGAGCAGATGTTTACCGATGCCCTTGGAATTGACGAGTACGGTGGGCCGAA
GAAGAAGAGGAAGGTTTAGTGTCGGTACGCTGAAATCACCAGTCTCTCTCTACAAATCTATCTCTCTCTA
TTTTCTCCATAAATAATGTGTGAGTAGTTTCCCGATAAGGGAAATTAGGGTTCTTATAGGGTTTCGCTCA
TGTGTTGAGCATATAAGAAACCCTTAGTATGTATTTGTATTTGTAAAATACTTCTATCAATAAAATTTCT
AATTCCTAAAACCAAAATCCAGTACTAAAATCCAGATCGATGCTTGATACTACGTCTTCGGGCTAGAGCG
GACTAGTTCTAGAGCGGCCGCCACCGCGGTGGAGCTCCAGCTTTTGTTCCCTTTAGTGAGGGTTAATTGC
GCGCTTGGCGTAATCATGGTCATAGCTGTTTCCTGTGTGAAATTGTTATCCGCTCACAATTCCACACAAC
ATACGAGCCGGAAGCATAAAGTGTAAAGCCTGGGGTGCCTAATGAGTGAGCTAACTCACATTAATTGCGT
TGCGCTCACTGCCCGCTTTCCAGTCGGGAAACCTGTCGTGCCAGCTGCATTAATGAATCGGCCAACGCGC
GGGGAGAGGCGGTTTGCGTATTGGGCGCTCTTCCGCTTCCTCGCTCACTGACTCGCTGCGCTCGGTCGTT
CGGCTGCGGCGAGCGGTATCAGCTCACTCAAAGGCGGTAATACGGTTATCCACAGAATCAGGGGATAACG
CAGGAAAGAACATGAAGGCCTTGACAGGATATATTGGCGGGTAAACTAAGTCGCTGTATGTGTTTGTTTG
AGATCTCATGTGAGCAAAAGGCCAGCAAAAGGCCAGGAACCGTAAAAAGGCCGCGTTGCTGGCGTTTTTC
CATAGGCTCCGCCCCCCTGACGAGCATCACAAAAATCGACGCTCAAGTCAGAGGTGGCGAAACCCGACAG
GACTATAAAGATACCAGGCGTTTCCCCCTGGAAGCTCCCTCGTGCGCTCTCCTGTTCCGACCCTGCCGCT
TACCGGATACCTGTCCGCCTTTCTCCCTTCGGGAAGCGTGGCGCTTTCTCATAGCTCACGCTGTAGGTAT
CTCAGTTCGGTGTAGGTCGTTCGCTCCAAGCTGGGCTGTGTGCACGAACCCCCCGTTCAGCCCGACCGCT
GCGCCTTATCCGGTAACTATCGTCTTGAGTCCAACCCGGTAAGACACGACTTATCGCCACTGGCAGCAGC
CACTGGTAACAGGATTAGCAGAGCGAGGTATGTAGGCGGTGCTACAGAGTTCTTGAAGTGGTGGCCTAAC
TACGGCTACACTAGAAGAACAGTATTTGGTATCTGTGCTCTGCTGAAGCCAGTTACCTTCGGAAGAAGAG
TTGGTAGCTCTTGATCCGGCAAACAAACCACCGCTGGTAGCGGTGGTTTTTTTGTTTGCAAGCAGCAGAT
TACGCGCAGAAAAAAAGGATCTCAAGAAGATCCTTTGATCTTTTCTACGGGGTCTGACGCTCAGTGGAAC
GAAAACTCACGTTAAGGGATTTTGGTCATGAATTCTTGTTAGACATTATTTGCCGACTACCTTGGTGATC
TCGCCTTTCACGTAGTGAACAAATTCTTCCAACTGATCTGCGCGCGAGGCCAAGCGATCTTCTTGTCCAA
GATAAGCCTGCCTAGCTTCAAGTATGACGGGCTGATACTGGGCCGGCAGGCGCTCCATTGCCCAGTCGGC
AGCGACATCCTTCGGCGCGATTTTGCCGGTTACTGCGCTGTACCAAATGCGGGACAACGTAAGCACTACA
TTTCGCTCATCGCCAGCCCAGTCGGGCGGCGAGTTCCATAGCGTTAAGGTTTCATTTAGCGCCTCAAATA
GATCCTGTTCAGGAACCGGATCAAAGAGTTCCTCCGCCGCTGGACCTACCAAGGCAACGCTATGTTCTCT
TGCTTTTGTCAGCAAGATAGCCAGATCAATGTCGATCGTGGCTGGCTCGAAGATACCTGCAAGAATGTCA
TTGCGCTGCCATTCTCCAAATTGCAGTTCGCGCTTAGCTGGATAACGCCACGGAATGATGTCGTCGTGCA
CAACAATGGTGACTTCTACAGCGCGGAGAATCTCGCTCTCTCCAGGGGAAGCCGAAGTTTCCAAAAGGTC
GTTGATCAAAGCTCGCCGCGTTGTTTCATCAAGCCTTACGGTCACCGTAACCAGCAAATCAATATCACTG
TGTGGCTTCAGGCCGCCATCCACTGCGGAGCCGTACAAATGTACGGCCAGCAACGTCGGTTCGAGATGGC
GCTCGATGACGCCAACTACCTCTGATAGTTGAGTCGATACTTCGGCGATCACCGCTTCCCTCATGATGTT
TAACTCCTGAATTAAGCCGCGCCGCGAAGCGGTGTCGGCTTGAATGAATTGTTAGGCGTCATCCTGTGCT
CCCGAGAACCAGTACCAGTACATCGCTGTTTCGTTCGAGACTTGAGGTCTAGTTTTATACGTGAACAGGT
CAATGCCGCCGAGAGTAAAGCCACATTTTGCGTACAAATTGCAGGCAGGTACATTGTTCGTTTGTGCCAT
GATGATATATTTTTATCTTGTGCAATGTAACATCAGAGATTTTGAGACACAACGTGGCTTTGTTGAATAA
ATCGAACTTTTGCTGAGTTGAAGGATCAGATCACGCATCTTCCCGACAACGCAGACCGTTCCGTGGCAAA
GCAAAAGTTCAAAATCACCAACTGGTCCACCTACAACAAAGCTCTCATCAACCGTGGCTCCCTCACTTTC
TGGCTGGATGATGGGGCGATTCAGGAGATCCCCATCCAACAGCCCGCCGTCGAGCGGGCTTTTTTATCCC
CGGAAGCCTGTGGATAGAGGGTAGTTATCCACGTGAAACCGCTAATGCCCCGCAAAGCCTTGATTCACGG
GGCTTTCCGGCCCGCTCCAAAAACTATCCACGTGAAATCGCTAATCAGGGTACGTGAAATCGCTAATCGG
AGTACGTGAAATCGCTAATAAGGTCACGTGAAATCGCTAATCAAAAAGGCACGTGAGAACGCTAATAGCC
CTTTCAGATCAACAGCTTGCAAACACCCCTCGCTCCGGCAAGTAGTTACAGCAAGTAGTATGTTCAATTA
GCTTTTCAATTATGAATATATATATCAATTATTGGTCGCCCTTGGCTTGTGGACAATGCGCTACGCGCAC
CGGCTCCGCCCGTGGACAACCGCAAGCGGTTGCCCACCGTCGAGCGCCTTTGCCCACAACCCGGCGGCCG
GCCGCAACAGATCGTTTTATAAATTTTTTTTTTTGAAAAAGAAAAAGCCCGAAAGGCGGCAACCTCTCGG
GCTTCTGGATTTCCGATCCCCGGAATTAGACTCTGGCTGCCTGTATCGAGTGGTGATTTTGTGCCGAGCT
GCCGGTCGGGGAGCT
Features (pLannotate 1.2.2; 23 found; start..end, strand, type, name):
     14..38      +  misc_feature   LB T-DNA repeat: left border repeat from nopaline C58 T-DNA
    108..360     -  terminator     NOS terminator: nopaline synthase terminator and poly(A) signal
    383..931     -  CDS            bar: PAT_STRHY - Experimental evidence at protein level: Swiss-Prot protein existence level 1. Inactivates phosphinothricin (PPT) by transfer of an acetyl group from acetyl CoA. Can also acetylate demethylphosphinothricin but not PTT or glutamate. This enzyme is an effector of phosphinothricin tripeptide (PTT or bialaphos) resistance. From Streptomyces hygroscopicus. Introduced by genetic manipulation and expressed in glufosinate-tolerant maize by Dekalb Genetics.
    973..1152    -  promoter       NOS promoter: nopaline synthase promoter
   1344..1362    -  misc_feature   MCS (fragment): pUC18/19 multiple cloning site
   1434..1479    +  promoter       35SPPDK promoter (fragment): hybrid promoter consisting of the cauliflower mosaic virus 35S enhancer fused to the maize C4PPDK basal promoter (Yoo et al., 2007)
   1478..1524    +  promoter       minimal CaMV 35S promoter: minimal 35S promoter from cauliflower mosaic virus
   1543..2622    +  CDS            lacI: LACI_ECOLI - Experimental evidence at protein level: Swiss-Prot protein existence level 1. Repressor of the lactose operon. Binds allolactose as an inducer. From Escherichia coli (strain K12).
   2632..2865    +  CDS            VP16 AD: transcriptional activation domain of herpes simplex virus protein VP16 (Triezenberg et al., 1988; Cousens et al., 1989); UL48
   2942..3118    +  polyA_signal   CaMV poly(A) signal: cauliflower mosaic virus polyadenylation signal
   3152..3187    -  misc_feature   MCS (fragment): pBluescript multiple cloning site
   3200..3218    -  promoter       T3 promoter: promoter for bacteriophage T3 RNA polymerase
   3263..3279    -  protein_bind   lac operator: The lac repressor binds to the lac operator to inhibit transcription in E. coli. This inhibition can be relieved by adding lactose or isopropyl-β-D-thiogalactopyranoside (IPTG). lac repressor encoded by lacI
   3287..3317    -  promoter       lac promoter: promoter for the E. coli lac operon
   3332..3353    -  protein_bind   CAP binding site: CAP binding activates transcription in the presence of cAMP. E. coli catabolite activator protein
   3366..3458    -  CDS            lacI (fragment): lac repressor; lacI; The lac repressor binds to the lac operator to inhibit transcription in E. coli. This inhibition can be relieved by adding lactose or isopropyl-β-D-thiogalactopyranoside (IPTG).
   3460..3584    -  rep_origin     RSF ori (fragment): Plasmids containing the RSF 1030 origin of replication can be propagated in E. coli cells that contain additional plasmids with compatible origins.
   3592..3616    +  misc_feature   RB T-DNA repeat: right border repeat from nopaline C58 T-DNA
   3707..4295    -  rep_origin     ori: high-copy-number ColE1/pMB1/pBR322/pUC origin of replication
   4389..5174    -  CDS            aadA: S3AD_SHIFL - Experimental evidence at protein level: Swiss-Prot protein existence level 1. Mediates bacterial resistance to the antibiotics streptomycin and spectinomycin. From Shigella flexneri.
   5235..5384    -  CDS            sat-1 (fragment): STA_ECOLX - Protein inferred from homology: Swiss-Prot protein existence level 3. Involved in resistance to streptothricin, a broad-spectrum antibiotic produced by streptomycetes (PubMed:1850404). Detoxifies streptothricin via acetylation of the beta amino group of the first beta-lysyl moiety of streptothricin (By similarity). From Escherichia coli.
   5526..5624    +  CDS            TRA2_ECOLX (fragment): Protein predicted: Swiss-Prot protein existence level 4. Required for transposition of transposon Tn903. From Escherichia coli.
   5632..6067    +  rep_origin     pSa ori: origin of replication from bacterial plasmid pSa
