[The description below was written by a language model from this plasmid's Addgene catalogue record and pLannotate feature annotations shown in this document.]
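Description:
JAB2618 is a 6.2 kb plant expression plasmid built on the JAB2121 backbone and organised as a compact binary T-DNA vector, with nopaline-type left and right border repeats flanking the payload. Outside the borders it carries a high-copy ColE1/pUC-type origin for propagation in E. coli, the aadA gene conferring spectinomycin (and streptomycin) resistance for bacterial selection, and a pSa origin. The pSa origin is the type used in small binary vectors for maintenance in Agrobacterium, although the record does not describe the delivery route explicitly. Short annotated fragments of sat-1, a Tn903 transposase, an RSF origin and lac promoter/operator/T3 sequences appear to be backbone remnants rather than functional parts.

Within the T-DNA there are two units. Next to the left border, on the reverse strand, a NOS promoter drives bar (phosphinothricin acetyltransferase) with a NOS terminator, providing glufosinate/phosphinothricin resistance for selecting transformed plants. The main insert, named proG1090::LacI-VP16-19St, encodes a synthetic transcriptional activator in which the E. coli LacI repressor, used here as a DNA-binding domain, is fused to the herpes simplex virus VP16 activation domain. It is followed by a CaMV polyadenylation signal. The G1090 promoter is not recognised as such by the automated annotation, which detects only a minimal CaMV 35S core and a short 35S-PPDK-like fragment immediately upstream of the coding sequence. The depositor points to a separately supplied, fully annotated sequence for details. According to the record, the plasmid is one of a set of parts for building synthetic genetic circuits in eudicot plants. In such circuits, a LacI-VP16 activator would be expected to switch on promoters carrying lac operator sites.
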