Addgene plasmid #190391: JAB2618
Purpose: Plasmids encode parts for syntetic genetic circuit construction in eudicot plants (proG1090::LacI-VP16-19St)
Depositing lab: Jennifer Brophy & Jose Dinneny. Depositing organization: Stanford University. Publication: Synthetic genetic circuits as a means of reprogramming plant roots. Brophy JAN, Magallon KJ, Duan L, Zhong V, Ramachandran P, Kniazev K, Dinneny JR. Science. 2022 Aug 12;377(6607):747-751. doi: 10.1126/science.abo4326. Epub 2022 Aug 11. PubMed 35951698.
Backbone
  Vector backbone: JAB2121
  Vector type: Plant Expression
Growth in bacteria
  Bacterial resistance: Spectinomycin, 50 μg/mL
  Growth temperature: 37°C
  Growth strain: DH5alpha
  Copy number: High Copy
Gene/Insert
  Gene/Insert name: proG1090::LacI-VP16-19St
  Species: Synthetic
  Cloning method: Restriction Enzyme; 5′ cloning site unknown (unknown if destroyed)
Terms and licenses: Academic/Nonprofit Terms; Industry Terms: Not Available to Industry
Depositor comments: Please see the fully annotated sequence linked the "Supplemental Documents" section. Please visit https://www.biorxiv.org/content/10.1101/2022.02.02.478917v1 for bioRxiv preprint.
How to cite: JAB2618 was a gift from Jennifer Brophy & Jose Dinneny (Addgene plasmid # 190391 ; http://n2t.net/addgene:190391 ; RRID:Addgene_190391)
